>Addgene plasmid #84614 | pHR_XPR2_hrGFP | addgene full sequence | sequence record 328347 | Addgene NGS Result
GTAAAACGACGGCCAGTGAATTCGAGCTCGGTACCCGCTTTTCGTAGATAATGGAATACAAATGGATATC
CAGAGTATACACATGGATAGTATACACTGACACGACAATTCTGTATCTCTTTATGTTAACTACTGTGAGG
CGTTAAATAGAGCTTGATATATAAAATGTTACATTTCACAGTCTGAACTTTTGCAGATTACCTAATTTGG
TAAGATATTAATTATGAACTGAAAGTTGATGGCATCCCTAAATTTGATGAAAGGGGGATCCCCCGGGTTC
GAAGGTACCAAGGAAGCATGCGGTACGTAATAAGAGCCTCGACCTGGGCAGGGGTGAGAACCTCGTCATT
GATGGACAGGTAGTAGGAGGCAAGACCGGCAACGTGGGGACAGGCCATGGAGGTACCGGAGTAGACCAAA
GTACCAGAGTCGGACTGGTAAGAGGCAGAGATGATATCGGAGCCGGGGGCAAAGACATCAACACAAGTTC
CGTAGTTGGATCCCTGTCCACCGGACCAGACGGAGATCTTATCGCTAGAGTCAATGGAACCCACAGTGAT
GATACCAGAGGTGGAGCCTCCAATGTTACCGGGAGAGTCGTTACAGGCGTCCACGGCATCGTTTCCCGCA
GCGATGGCGACAAGCAGACCCTCCTGGGTAGCTCGAGACCATAGGGCGTCCTGGGAAGCGGACTTGGGTC
CTCCTCCAGAGAAGTTCAGCACTCCTCGAGGCAGAGTGTCTCGCTTGGAGATGTAGTCGTTGAGAGCCCA
GGTGAAGCCCTGGTTGATGACGGAGAGAGCTGCGGATCGGCCTGCAAACACCTTGACGGCCACCAGCTTG
GTGTTGGCGTCGACTCCGTATGTCTTTCCTCCCACGGTACCTGCAACGTGAGTGCCGTGACCGAGAAGAT
CAGCGTTCTGTGTGTCAGCGAAGTTGGCTCCCCAGACAGCTCGGCCTCCGAACTCGGAGTGGGTGGTTCG
GATACCAGAGTCAACAACGTAAGAAACGGTGGGGTGCTTGCCAACTGTCTCTCGAACGTAGGCGTAGTTT
CCAGTCTGGGCCTTCTTATGAGAGATTCTAGACAGGCCCCATTGAGTGACGGGAGTAGTCTGGATAGCTC
GCTTGGCATTAGAAGAAGCAGGAATCTCGGGGAGAGACACAATGGTATCGGGCTCGACCGTCAGAACAGA
CGACTCCTTGAGCTTGTCAACGATAGTGGAGTTGAACTTTCCAACAAATCCGAGAAAGCCAGATCCATCC
GTGTAGACAGGAAGATCAAGAGCAGAGGTGATACCGTTGGACGAGTACTAGTGGTACCCGAATTCCTGAG
GTGTCTCACAAGTGCCGTGCAGTCCCGCCCCCACTTGCTTCTCTTTGTGTGTAGTGTACGTACATTATCG
AGACCGTTGTTCCCGCCCACCTCGATCCGGTCTAGACTGAGGTGTCTCACAAGTGCCGTGCAGTCCCGCC
CCCACTTGCTTCTCTTTGTGTGTAGTGTACGTACATTATCGAGACCGTTGTTCCCGCCCACCTCGATCCG
GGGATCCCTGAGGTGTCTCACAAGTGCCGTGCAGTCCCGCCCCCACTTGCTTCTCTTTGTGTGTAGTGTA
CGTACATTATCGAGACCGTTGTTCCCGCCCACCTCGATCCGGGTCGACCTGAGGTGTCTCACAAGTGCCG
TGCAGTCCCGCCCCCACTTGCTTCTCTTTGTGTGTAGTGTACGTACATTATCGAGACCGTTGTTCCCGCC
CACCTCGATCCGGGAGCTCCTGAGGTGTCTCACAAGTGCCGTGCAGTCCCGCCCCCACTTGCTTCTCTTT
GTGTGTAGTGTACGTACATTATCGAGACCGTTGTTCCCGCCCACCTCGATCCGGTCTAGACTGAGGTGTC
TCACAAGTGCCGTGCAGTCCCGCCCCCACTTGCTTCTCTTTGTGTGTAGTGTACGTACATTATCGAGACC
GTTGTTCCCGCCCACCTCGATCCGGGGATCCCTGAGGTGTCTCACAAGTGCCGTGCAGTCCCGCCCCCAC
TTGCTTCTCTTTGTGTGTAGTGTACGTACATTATCGAGACCGTTGTTCCCGCCCACCTCGATCCGGGTCG
ACCTGAGGTGTCTCACAAGTGCCGTGCAGTCCCGCCCCCACTTGCTTCTCTTTGTGTGTAGTGTACGTAC
ATTATCGAGACCGTTGTTCCCGCCCACCTCGATCCGGGCATGCCTGCAGCCTAGAAGCTTTTGTGGTTGG
GACTTTAGCCAAGGGTATAAAAGACCACCGTCCCCGAATTACCTTTCCTCTTCTTTTCTCTCTCTCCTTG
TCAACTCACACCCGAAATCGTTAAGCATTTCCTTCTGAGTATAAGAATCATTCAAAGGCGCGCCATGGTG
AGCAAGCAGATCCTGAAGAACACCGGCCTGCAGGAGATCATGAGCTTCAAGGTGAACCTGGAGGGCGTGG
TGAACAACCACGTGTTCACCATGGAGGGCTGCGGCAAGGGCAACATCCTGTTCGGCAACCAGCTGGTGCA
GATCCGCGTGACCAAGGGCGCCCCCCTGCCCTTCGCCTTCGACATCCTGAGCCCCGCCTTCCAGTACGGC
AACCGCACCTTCACCAAGTACCCCGAGGACATCAGCGACTTCTTCATCCAGAGCTTCCCCGCCGGCTTCG
TGTACGAGCGCACCCTGCGCTACGAGGACGGCGGCCTGGTGGAGATCCGCAGCGACATCAACCTGATCGA
GGAGATGTTCGTGTACCGCGTGGAGTACAAGGGCCGCAACTTCCCCAACGACGGCCCCGTGATGAAGAAG
ACCATCACCGGCCTGCAGCCCAGCTTCGAGGTGGTGTACATGAACGACGGCGTGCTGGTGGGCCAGGTGA
TCCTGGTGTACCGCCTGAACAGCGGCAAGTTCTACAGCTGCCACATGCGCACCCTGATGAAGAGCAAGGG
CGTGGTGAAGGACTTCCCCGAGTACCACTTCATCCAGCACCGCCTGGAGAAGACCTACGTGGAGGACGGC
GGCTTCGTGGAGCAGCACGAGACCGCCATCGCCCAGCTGACCAGCCTGGGCAAGCCCCTGGGCAGCCTGC
ACGAGTGGGTGTAAGCTAGCCTCATGTAATTAGTTATGTCACGCTTACATTCACGCCCTCCCCCCACATC
CGCTCTAACCGAAAAGGAAGGAGTTAGACAACCTGAAGTCTAGGTCCCTATTTATTTTTTTATAGTTATG
TTAGTATTAAGAACGTTATTTATATTTCAAATTTTTCTTTTTTTTCTGTACAGACGCGTGTACGCATGTA
ACATTATACTGAAAACCTTGCTTGAGAAGGTTTTGGGACGCTCGAAGGCTTTAATTTGCCCTAGGCCAGA
GAGTCCAGCTTCTGGATTTCGGAGGCGATCTGGTCAACAGTAGCGCTACTGTCAAAGACAACGATGAACT
GATCCTTCTCATCAAGATCTCGCTTGTGGTGCTTAAACTTCTTGGACTGCTTAGCGACCACGGACAGAAT
AGATGAGTAGGCAGCGGCGGCAGGGCCCGTCGATGGGGTTTATATCGTGTTTCTGGACAAGATACTATCC
AGAAACTGCTCTGATTGCGTCACGAAACACGGCTCTCGCCAAGACGCGCCAAGACGATGCCCTCATTATC
TTGGTGCAATACAGGTGGAGTGTGTGCATTAGTTGGTGCCGTGCCTTCTCACGATATCTGACAGGGGCTT
GGGTTTGGGTTGGAAGTCGGATTCCGCTGAAACATGGTGTTGTGCAGATGTGAGTCTCTCAAAGTCGGTT
CATCATACTCCATTGACATCATGGTACAGTGCGTACGTAAAAGATGGCCTGACTACAAGTAGTGGGATCT
CTCTAACATTGTCCATCACATCGTAAATCACACCGCCTATCCATGAACCCTGATGCCGATCGTCGAAGTT
AGACCAGGGCCAGTGGTGGGTAGCGTGGGGTAGGCTGCCACTGCCGTTGGAACCCCTTGTGTCCCTGGAC
TACAACTTAACCAACATGTCAGACAAAGGAGAGAAAAGTGTCCGCTCCACCGAACTGACGCCAGGAATGT
ACCGTGGCGCTCAAGAGGTCATGTGTAATTAAGGATACAAGATAAGCTGCGCCCTTGAATGCAAAAAGCA
CGCAGCTCATATGTTAATTTCCAATCAAGCTTGGCGTAATCATGGTCATAGCTGTTTCCTGTGTGAAATT
GTTATCCGCTCACAATTCCACACAACATACGAGCCGGAAGCATAAAGTGTAAAGCCTGGGGTGCCTAATG
AGTGAGCTAACTCACATTAATTGCGTTGCGCTCACTGCCCGCTTTCCAGTCGGGAAACCTGTCGTGCCAG
CTGCATTAATGAATCGGCCAACGCGCGGGGAGAGGCGGTTTGCGTATTGGGCGCTCTTCCGCTTCCTCGC
TCACTGACTCGCTGCGCTCGGTCGTTCGGCTGCGGCGAGCGGTATCAGCTCACTCAAAGGCGGTAATACG
GTTATCCACAGAATCAGGGGATAACGCAGGAAAGAACATGTGAGCAAAAGGCCAGCAAAAGGCCAGGAAC
CGTAAAAAGGCCGCGTTGCTGGCGTTTTTCCATAGGCTCCGCCCCCCTGACGAGCATCACAAAAATCGAC
GCTCAAGTCAGAGGTGGCGAAACCCGACAGGACTATAAAGATACCAGGCGTTTCCCCCTGGAAGCTCCCT
CGTGCGCTCTCCTGTTCCGACCCTGCCGCTTACCGGATACCTGTCCGCCTTTCTCCCTTCGGGAAGCGTG
GCGCTTTCTCATAGCTCACGCTGTAGGTATCTCAGTTCGGTGTAGGTCGTTCGCTCCAAGCTGGGCTGTG
TGCACGAACCCCCCGTTCAGCCCGACCGCTGCGCCTTATCCGGTAACTATCGTCTTGAGTCCAACCCGGT
AAGACACGACTTATCGCCACTGGCAGCAGCCACTGGTAACAGGATTAGCAGAGCGAGGTATGTAGGCGGT
GCTACAGAGTTCTTGAAGTGGTGGCCTAACTACGGCTACACTAGAAGAACAGTATTTGGTATCTGCGCTC
TGCTGAAGCCAGTTACCTTCGGAAAAAGAGTTGGTAGCTCTTGATCCGGCAAACAAACCACCGCTGGTAG
CGGTGGTTTTTTTGTTTGCAAGCAGCAGATTACGCGCAGAAAAAAAGGATCTCAAGAAGATCCTTTGATC
TTTTCTACGGGGTCTGACGCTCAGTGGAACGAAAACTCACGTTAAGGGATTTTGGTCATGAGATTATCAA
AAAGGATCTTCACCTAGATCCTTTTAAATTAAAAATGAAGTTTTAAATCAATCTAAAGTATATATGAGTA
AACTTGGTCTGACAGTTACCAATGCTTAATCAGTGAGGCACCTATCTCAGCGATCTGTCTATTTCGTTCA
TCCATAGTTGCCTGACTCCCCGTCGTGTAGATAACTACGATACGGGAGGGCTTACCATCTGGCCCCAGTG
CTGCAATGATACCGCGAGACCCACGCTCACCGGCTCCAGATTTATCAGCAATAAACCAGCCAGCCGGAAG
GGCCGAGCGCAGAAGTGGTCCTGCAACTTTATCCGCCTCCATCCAGTCTATTAATTGTTGCCGGGAAGCT
AGAGTAAGTAGTTCGCCAGTTAATAGTTTGCGCAACGTTGTTGCCATTGCTACAGGCATCGTGGTGTCAC
GCTCGTCGTTTGGTATGGCTTCATTCAGCTCCGGTTCCCAACGATCAAGGCGAGTTACATGATCCCCCAT
GTTGTGCAAAAAAGCGGTTAGCTCCTTCGGTCCTCCGATCGTTGTCAGAAGTAAGTTGGCCGCAGTGTTA
TCACTCATGGTTATGGCAGCACTGCATAATTCTCTTACTGTCATGCCATCCGTAAGATGCTTTTCTGTGA
CTGGTGAGTACTCAACCAAGTCATTCTGAGAATAGTGTATGCGGCGACCGAGTTGCTCTTGCCCGGCGTC
AATACGGGATAATACCGCGCCACATAGCAGAACTTTAAAAGTGCTCATCATTGGAAAACGTTCTTCGGGG
CGAAAACTCTCAAGGATCTTACCGCTGTTGAGATCCAGTTCGATGTAACCCACTCGTGCACCCAACTGAT
CTTCAGCATCTTTTACTTTCACCAGCGTTTCTGGGTGAGCAAAAACAGGAAGGCAAAATGCCGCAAAAAA
GGGAATAAGGGCGACACGGAAATGTTGAATACTCATACTCTTCCTTTTTCAATATTATTGAAGCATTTAT
CAGGGTTATTGTCTCATGAGCGGATACATATTTGAATGTATTTAGAAAAATAAACAAATAGGGGTTCCGC
GCACATTTCCCCGAAAAGTGCCACCTGACGTCTAAGAAACCATTATTATCATGACATTAACCTATAAAAA
TAGGCGTATCACGAGGCCCAGATCCTCTAGAGTCGAAGCGGCCGCTATGTCTGATAAAAGGATGTAACAT
AGGCAAGCTGCTCGTGAGTGTTGAGTACGAACCTTAGATCCAAATCACCCGCACCCACGGATATACTTGC
TTGAATATACAGTAGTATGCGGCCGCTGCGACACCATATCATATAAAACTAACAATGCAGTCGACGAGTA
TCTGTCTGACTCGTCATTGCCGCCTTTGGAGTACGACTCCAACTATGAGTGTGCTTGGATCACTTTGACG
ATACATTCTTCGTTGGAGGCTGTGGGTCTGACAGCTGCGTTTTCGGCGCGGTTGGCCGACAACAATATCA
GCTGCAACGTCATTGCTGGCTTTCATCATGATCACATTTTTGTCGGCAAAGGCGACGCCCAGAGAGCCAT
TGACGTTCTTTCTAATTTGGACCGATAGCCGTATAGTCCAGTCTATCTATAAGTTCAACTAACTCGTAAC
TATTACCATAACATATACTTCACTGCCCCAGATAAGGTTCCGATAAAAAGTTCTGCAGACTAAATTTATT
TCAGTCTCCTCTTCACCACCAAAATGCCCTCCTACGAAGCTCGAGCTAACGTCCACAAGTCCGCCTTTGC
CGCTCGAGTGCTCAAGCTCGTGGCAGCCAAGAAAACCAACCTGTGTGCTTCTCTGGATGTTACCACCACC
AAGGAGCTCATTGAGCTTGCCGATAAGGTCGGACCTTATGTGTGCATGATCAAGACCCATATCGACATCA
TTGACGACTTCACCTACGCCGGCACTGTGCTCCCCCTCAAGGAACTTGCTCTTAAGCACGGTTTCTTCCT
GTTCGAGGACAGAAAGTTCGCAGATATTGGCAACACTGTCAAGCACCAGTACAAGAACGGTGTCTACCGA
ATCGCCGAGTGGTCCGATATCACCAACGCCCACGGTGTACCCGGAACCGGAATCATTGCTGGCCTGCGAG
CTGGTGCCGAGGAAACTGTCTCTGAACAGAAGAAGGAGGACGTCTCTGACTACGAGAACTCCCAGTACAA
GGAGTTCCTGGTCCCCTCTCCCAACGAGAAGCTGGCCAGAGGTCTGCTCATGCTGGCCGAGCTGTCTTGC
AAGGGCTCTCTGGCCACTGGCGAGTACTCCAAGCAGACCATTGAGCTTGCCCGATCCGACCCCGAGTTTG
TGGTTGGCTTCATTGCCCAGAACCGACCTAAGGGCGACTCTGAGGACTGGCTTATTCTGACCCCCGGGGT
GGGTCTTGACGACAAGGGAGACGCTCTCGGACAGCAGTACCGAACTGTTGAGGATGTCATGTCTACCGGA
ACGGATATCATAATTGTCGGCCGAGGTCTGTACGGCCAGAACCGAGATCCTATTGAGGAGGCCAAGCGAT
ACCAGAAGGCTGGCTGGGAGGCTTACCAGAAGATTAACTGTTAGAGGTTAGACTATGGATATGTAATTTA
ACTGTGTATATAGAGAGCGTGCAAGTATGGAGCGCTTGTTCAGCTTGTATGATGGTCAGACGACCTGTCT
GATCGAGTATGTATGATACTGCACAACCTGTGTATCCGCATGATCTGTCCAATGGGGCATGTTGTTGTGT
TTCTCGATACGGAGATGCTGGGTACAAGTAGCTAATACGATTGAACTACTTATACTTATATGAGGCTTGA
AGAAAGCTGACTTGTGTATGACTTATTCTCAACTACATCCCCAGTCACAATACCACCACTGCACTACCAC
TACACCAAAACCATGATCAAACCACCCATGGACTTCCTGGAGGCAGAAGAACTTGTTATGGAAAAGCTCA
AGAGAGAGAAGCCAAGATACTATCAAGACATGTGTCGCAACTTCAAGGAGGACCAAGCTCTGTACACCGA
GAAACAGGCCTTTGTCGACGATCTGGCCCTTTCGTCTCGCGCGTTTCGGTGATGACGGTGAAAACCTCTG
ACACATGCAGCTCCCGGAGACGGTCACAGCTTGTCTGTAAGCGGATGCCGGGAGCAGACAAGCCCGTCAG
GGCGCGTCAGCGGGTGTTGGCGGGTGTCGGGGCTGGCTTAACTATGCGGCATCAGAGCAGATTGTACTGA
GAGTGCACCATATGCGGTGTGAAATACCGCACAGATGCGTAAGGAGAAAATACCGCATCAGGCGCCATTC
GCCATTCAGGCTGCGCAACTGTTGGGAAGGGCGATCGGTGCGGGCCTCTTCGCTATTACGCCAGCTGGCG
AAAGGGGGATGTGCTGCAAGGCGATTAAGTTGGGTAACGCCAGGGTTTTCCCAGTCACGACGTT
Features (pLannotate 1.2.2; 16 found; start..end, strand, type, name):
    306..1304    -  CDS            XPR2 (fragment): AEP_YARLI - Experimental evidence at protein level: Swiss-Prot protein existence level 1. Major secreted protein that belongs to the subtilisin family serine proteases. From Yarrowia lipolytica (strain CLIB 122 / E 150) (Yeast) (Candida lipolytica).
   2375..3094    +  CDS            hrGFP: humanized Renilla green fluorescent protein mammalian codon-optimized
   3102..3349    +  terminator     CYC1 terminator: S. cerevisiae CYC1; transcription terminator for CYC1
   3357..3527    -  CDS            XPR2 (fragment): AEP_YARLI - Experimental evidence at protein level: Swiss-Prot protein existence level 1. Major secreted protein that belongs to the subtilisin family serine proteases. From Yarrowia lipolytica (strain CLIB 122 / E 150) (Yeast) (Candida lipolytica).
   4199..4215    -  protein_bind   lac operator: The lac repressor binds to the lac operator to inhibit transcription in E. coli. This inhibition can be relieved by adding lactose or isopropyl-β-D-thiogalactopyranoside (IPTG). lac repressor encoded by lacI
   4223..4253    -  promoter       lac promoter: promoter for the E. coli lac operon
   4268..4289    -  protein_bind   CAP binding site: CAP binding activates transcription in the presence of cAMP. E. coli catabolite activator protein
   4302..4394    -  CDS            lacI (fragment): lac repressor; lacI; The lac repressor binds to the lac operator to inhibit transcription in E. coli. This inhibition can be relieved by adding lactose or isopropyl-β-D-thiogalactopyranoside (IPTG).
   4577..5165    -  rep_origin     ori: high-copy-number ColE1/pMB1/pBR322/pUC origin of replication
   5336..6196    -  CDS            AmpR: β-lactamase; bla; confers resistance to ampicillin, carbenicillin, and related antibiotics
   6197..6301    -  promoter       AmpR promoter: bla
   6954..7811    +  CDS            URA3: PYRF_YARLI - Protein inferred from homology: Swiss-Prot protein existence level 3. From Yarrowia lipolytica (strain CLIB 122 / E 150) (Yeast) (Candida lipolytica).
   8145..8163    -  CDS            Rta AD (fragment): transcriptional activation domain from the human herpesvirus 4 (Epstein-Barr virus) replication and transcription activator Rta/BRLF1 (Hardwick et al., 1992; Chavez et al., 2015)
   8296..8331    +  CDS            rop (fragment): Rop protein, which maintains plasmids at low copy number; rop
   8433..8532    +  misc_feature   bom (fragment): basis of mobility region from pBR322
   8538..21      -  CDS            lacZα (fragment) (across the origin): LacZα fragment of β-galactosidase; lacZ fragment
