[The description below was written by a language model from this plasmid's Addgene catalogue record and pLannotate feature annotations shown in this document.]
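Description:
pHR_XPR2_hrGFP is a pUC19-based homologous-recombination donor plasmid for integrating a green fluorescent reporter cassette into the XPR2 locus of the yeast Yarrowia lipolytica. It is propagated in E. coli through the high-copy ColE1/pUC origin and selected with ampicillin through the β-lactamase gene. Remnants of the pUC lac region (lac promoter and operator, CAP site, and lacZα and lacI fragments) are also annotated. For yeast selection it carries a URA3 marker, which the feature table identifies as the Y. lipolytica gene. No yeast replication element is annotated.

The payload is hrGFP, a humanized, mammalian codon-optimized Renilla GFP of about 720 bp. According to the catalogue entry it is driven by the strong hybrid UAS1B8-TEF(136) promoter, which combines tandem upstream activating sequences with a TEF core promoter. This promoter is not annotated in the feature table, but it presumably lies in the unannotated stretch upstream of the hrGFP coding sequence. The S. cerevisiae CYC1 terminator ends the transcript. The cassette is flanked on both sides by fragments of XPR2, which encodes the secreted alkaline extracellular protease. These fragments act as homology arms that direct the cassette into that locus. URA3 lies outside the arms in the backbone, consistent with the markerless integration strategy named in the associated publication. BssHII and NheI sites bracketing hrGFP are retained, so the reporter could be exchanged for another gene.

The very short hits to Rta AD, rop and bom are probably incidental annotation matches. The sequenced record (8,674 nt) is slightly shorter than the catalogue size of 8,873 bp.
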