Addgene plasmid #84614: pHR_XPR2_hrGFP
Purpose: HR donor to integrate UAS1B8TEF(136)-hrGFP-CYC1t into XPR2 locus
Depositing lab: Ian Wheeldon. Depositing organization: University of California, Riverside. Publication: Standardized markerless gene integration for pathway engineering in Yarrowia lipolytica. Schwartz C, Shabbir-Hussain M, Frogue K, Blenner M, Wheeldon I. ACS Synth Biol. 2016 Dec 19. 10.1021/acssynbio.6b00285 PubMed 27989123.
Backbone
  Vector backbone: pUC19
  Backbone size w/o insert (bp): 2623
  Total vector size (bp): 8873
  Vector type: Yeast Expression, Synthetic Biology
  Selectable markers: URA3
Growth in bacteria
  Bacterial resistance: Ampicillin, 100 μg/mL
  Growth temperature: 37°C
  Growth strain: DH5alpha
  Copy number: High Copy
Gene/Insert
  Gene/Insert name: hrGFP
  Insert size (bp): 720
  Promoter: UAS1B8-TEF(136)
  Cloning method: Restriction Enzyme; 5′ cloning site BssHII (not destroyed); 3′ cloning site NheI (not destroyed)
  Sequencing primers: 5′ TEF; 3′ CYC
Resource information
  A portion of this plasmid was derived from a plasmid made by: Addgene material #44380 (UAS1B8-TEF promoter) is used to express hrGFP
Terms and licenses: Academic/Nonprofit Terms; Industry Terms: Not Available to Industry
How to cite: pHR_XPR2_hrGFP was a gift from Ian Wheeldon (Addgene plasmid # 84614 ; http://n2t.net/addgene:84614 ; RRID:Addgene_84614)
