>Addgene plasmid #84614 | pHR_XPR2_hrGFP | addgene partial sequence | sequence record 165394 | M13pUC-Fwd 5'-CCCAGTCACGACGTTGTAAAACG-3'
TCGAGCTCGGTACCCGCTTTTCGTAGATAATGGAATACAAATGGATATCCAGAGTATACACATGGATAGT
ATACACTGACACGACAATTCTGTATCTCTTTATGTTAACTACTGTGAGGCGTTAAATAGAGCTTGATATA
TAAAATGTTACATTTCACAGTCTGAACTTTTGCAGATTACCTAATTTGGTAAGATATTAATTATGAACTG
AAAGTTGATGGCATCCCTAAATTTGATGAAAGGGGGATCCCCCGGGTTCGAAGGTACCAAGGAAGCATGC
GGTACGTAATAAGAGCCTCGACCTGGGCAGGGGTGAGAACCTCGTCATTGATGGACAGGTAGTAGGAGGC
AAGACCGGCAACGTGGGGACAGGCCATGGAGGTACCGGAGTAGACCAAAGTACCAGAGTCGGACTGGTAA
GAGGCAGAGATGATATCGGAGCCGGGGGCAAAGACATCAACACAAGTTCCGTAGTTGGATCCCTGTCCAC
CGGACCAGACGGAGATCTTATCGCTAGAGTCAATGGAACCCACAGTGATGATACCAGAGGTGGAGCCTCC
AATGTTACCGGGAGAGTCGTTACAGGCGTCCACGGCATCGTTTCCCGCAGCGATGGCGACAAGCAGACCC
TCCTGGGTAGCTCGAGACCATAGGGCGTCCTGGGAAGCGGACTTGGGTCCTCCTCCAGAGAAGTTCAGCA
CTCCTCGAGGCAGAGTGTCTCGCTTGGAGATGTAGTCGTTGAGAGCCCAGGTGAAGCCCTGGTTGATGAC
GGAGAGAGCTGCGGATCGGCCTGCAAACACCTTGACGGCCACCAGCTTGGTGTTGGCGTCGACTCCGTAT
GTCTTTCCTCCCACGGTACCTGCAACGTGAGTGCCGTGACCGAGAAGATCAGCGTTCTGTGTGTCAGCGA
AGTTGGCTCCCCAGACAGCTCGGCCTCCGAACTCGGAGTGGGTGGTTCGGATACCAGAGTCAACAACGTA
AGAAACGGTGGGGT
