>Addgene plasmid #84614 | pHR_XPR2_hrGFP | addgene partial sequence | sequence record 165396 | M13pUC-Rev 5'-AGCGGATAACAATTTCACACAGG-3'
CATGATTACGCCAAGCTTGATTGGAAATTAACATATGAGCTGCGTGCTTTTTGCATTCAAGGGCGCAGCT
TATCTTGTATCCTTAATTACACATGACCTCTTGAGCGCCACGGTACATTCCTGGCGTCAGTTCGGTGGAG
CGGACACTTTTCTCTCCTTTGTCTGACATGTTGGTTAAGTTGTAGTCCAGGGACACAAGGGGTTCCAACG
GCAGTGGCAGCCTACCCCACGCTACCCACCACTGGCCCTGGTCTAACTTCGACGATCGGCATCAGGGTTC
ATGGATAGGCGGTGTGATTTACGATGTGATGGACAATGTTAGAGAGATCCCACTACTTGTAGTCAGGCCA
TCTTTTACGTACGCACTGTACCATGATGTCAATGGAGTATGATGAACCGACTTTGAGAGACTCACATCTG
CACAACACCATGTTTCAGCGGAATCCGACTTCCAACCCAAACCCAAGCCCCTGTCAGATATCGTGAGAAG
GCACGGCACCAACTAATGCACACACTCCACCTGTATTGCACCAAGATAATGAGGGCATCGTCTTGGCGCG
TCTTGGCGAGAGCCGTGTTTCGTGACGCAATCAGAGCAGTTTCTGGATAGTATCTTGTCCAGAAACACGA
TATAAACCCCATCGACGGGCCCTGCCGCCGCTGCCTACTCATCTATTCTGTCCGTGGTCGCTAAGCAGTC
CAAGAAGTTTAAGCACCACAAGCGAGATCTTGATGAGAAGGATCAGTTCATCGTTGTCTTTGACAGTAGC
GCTACTGTTGACCAGATCGCCTCCGAAATCCAGAAGCTGGACTCTCTGGCCTAGGGCAAATTAAAGCCTT
CGAGCGTCCCAAAACCTTCTCAAGCAAGGTTTTCAGTATAATGTTACATGCGTACACGCGTCTGTACAGA
AAAA
